Addgene plasmid #86461: pGL4.23-MYC
Purpose: (Empty Backbone) A modified version of the Promega pGL4.23 vector. Contains the MYC promoter in place of the minimal promoter and polyadenylation signals flanking the enhancer cloning site.
Depositing lab: Eric Lander. Depositing organization: Broad Institute. Publication: Systematic mapping of functional enhancer-promoter connections with CRISPR interference. Fulco CP, Munschauer M, Anyoha R, Munson G, Grossman SR, Perez EM, Kane M, Cleary B, Lander ES, Engreitz JM. Science. 2016 Sep 29. pii: aag2445. 10.1126/science.aag2445 PubMed 27708057.
Backbone
  Vector backbone: pGL4.23
  Backbone manufacturer: Promega
  Backbone size (bp): 4500
  Vector type: Mammalian Expression, Luciferase
  Promoter: MYC
Growth in bacteria
  Bacterial resistance: Ampicillin and Kanamycin, 100 & 50 μg/mL
  Growth temperature: 37°C
  Growth strain: DH5alpha
  Copy number: High Copy
Gene/Insert
  Cloning method: Gibson Cloning
  Sequencing primers: 5′ RVprimer3 CTAGCAAAATAGGCTGTCCC; 3′ L4440 AGCGAGTCAGTGAGCGAG
Terms and licenses: Academic/Nonprofit Terms; Industry Terms: Not Available to Industry
Depositor comments: Use FspI and AclI to remove the kanamycin resistance cassette and replace with putative regulatory elements by Gibson cloning.
How to cite: pGL4.23-MYC was a gift from Eric Lander (Addgene plasmid # 86461 ; http://n2t.net/addgene:86461 ; RRID:Addgene_86461)
