[The description below was written by a language model from this plasmid's Addgene catalogue record and pLannotate feature annotations shown in this document.]
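Description:
pGL4.23-MYC is an empty-backbone firefly luciferase reporter for testing candidate enhancers in mammalian cells, derived from Promega's pGL4.23. According to the record, the vector's minimal promoter has been replaced by the MYC promoter, and polyadenylation signals have been placed on either side of the enhancer cloning site. The feature table fits this layout. An SV40 poly(A) signal lies upstream of a placeholder cassette, and a synthetic poly(A) signal plus the human α2-globin RNA polymerase II pause site lie downstream of it. These are followed by an unannotated stretch of roughly 280 nt, presumably where the MYC promoter sits, although the annotation software did not label it. Next comes the luciferase coding sequence, terminated by an SV40 late poly(A) region. The flanking terminators should limit read-through transcription from the backbone or from an inserted element, so that luciferase signal reflects initiation at the MYC promoter.

The placeholder at the cloning site is a kanamycin resistance cassette (neo/nptII) carrying small remnants of neighbouring sequences, including fragments of a Tn5 transposase, an M13 origin and β-lactamase. The depositor notes that this cassette is cut out with FspI and AclI and replaced with putative regulatory elements by Gibson assembly. The unmodified plasmid is therefore resistant to both ampicillin and kanamycin, and recombinants lose the kanamycin marker. A full-length AmpR gene and a high-copy ColE1/pUC-type origin support propagation in E. coli. Several other short annotated fragments (SV40 VP1, large T antigen, TcR) appear to be incidental matches within the poly(A) and backbone regions. The sequenced record is 6,085 nt, while the catalogue lists about 4,500 bp for the backbone. The plasmid was deposited alongside a study mapping enhancer–promoter connections by CRISPR interference.
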