Features (pLannotate 1.2.2; 16 found; start..end, strand, type, name):
      3..44      -  promoter       AmpR promoter (fragment): bla
    151..272     +  polyA_signal   SV40 poly(A) signal: SV40 polyadenylation signal
    282..476     -  CDS            AmpR (fragment): β-lactamase; bla; confers resistance to ampicillin, carbenicillin, and related antibiotics
    477..493     -  promoter       AmpR promoter (fragment): bla
    497..1288    -  CDS            neo: KKA2_KLEPN - Also known as kan, nptII. Experimental evidence at protein level: Swiss-Prot protein existence level 1. Resistance to kanamycin, neomycin, paromomycin, ribostamycin, butirosin and gentamicin B. From Klebsiella pneumoniae.
   1320..1619    -  CDS            tnpA (fragment): TN5P_ECOLX - Also known as tnp. Experimental evidence at protein level: Swiss-Prot protein existence level 1. Mediates transposition of transposon Tn5 by a 'cut and paste' mechanism. First, the monomeric transposase binds the 19 bp inverted DNA repeats flanking the transposon. Then, dimerization of the DNA- bound transposase creates a synaptic DNA complex. After nicking of the first DNA strand, excision of the transposon proceeds through a series of intermediates. The transposase then mediates the insertion of the transposon at a new site by strand transfer. The activity of the wild- type tran
   1622..1713    -  rep_origin     M13 ori (fragment): M13 bacteriophage origin of replication; arrow indicates direction of (+) strand synthesis
   1773..1821    +  polyA_signal   poly(A) signal: synthetic polyadenylation signal
   1835..1926    +  misc_feature   pause site: RNA polymerase II transcriptional pause signal from the human α2 globin gene
   2206..3858    +  CDS            luciferase: firefly luciferase; luc+; enhanced luc+ version of the luciferase gene
   3892..3942    +  CDS            VP1_SV40 (fragment): Experimental evidence at protein level: Swiss-Prot protein existence level 1. Forms an icosahedral capsid with a T=7 symmetry and a 40 nm diameter. The capsid is composed of 72 pentamers linked to each other by disulfide bonds and associated with VP2 or VP3 proteins. Binds to N- glycolylneuraminic analog of the ganglioside GM1 on the cell surface to provide virion attachment to target cell (PubMed:18353982). Once attached, the virion is internalized by caveolin-mediated endocytosis and traffics to the endoplasmic reticulum. Inside the endoplasmic reticulum, the protein folding machinery isomer
   3939..4020    -  polyA_signal   SV40 poly(A) signal: SV40 polyadenylation signal
   4043..4111    -  CDS            large T antigen (fragment): large T antigen from SV40 (simian virus 40)
   4127..4259    +  CDS            TcR (fragment): tetracycline efflux protein; tet; confers resistance to tetracycline
   4439..5027    -  rep_origin     ori: high-copy-number ColE1/pMB1/pBR322/pUC origin of replication
   5227..2       -  CDS            AmpR (across the origin): β-lactamase confers resistance to ampicillin, carbenicillin, and related antibiotics
>Addgene plasmid #86461 | pGL4.23-MYC | addgene full sequence | sequence record 193100 | Addgene NGS Result
ATACTCGTCCTTTTTCAATATTATTGAAGCATTTATCAGGGTTACACTGCGGCTCCTCATCGCGATAATA
AACCCCAGTAAATGCTTTTAAAAAACCTCCCACACCTCCCCCTGAACCTGAAACATAAAATGAATGCAAT
TGTTGTTGTTAACTTGTTTATTGCAGCTTATAATGGTTACAAATAAAGCAATAGCATCACAAATTTCACA
AATAAAGCATTTTTTTCACTGCATTCTAGTTGTGGTTTGTCCAAACTCATCAATGTATCTTATCATGTCT
GTGGAAAACGTTCTTCGGGGCGAAAACTCTCAAGGATCTTACCGCTGTTGAGATCCAGTTCGATGTAACC
CACTCGTGCACCCAACTGATCTTCAGCATCTTTTACTTTCACCAGCGTTTCTGGGTGAGCAAAAACAGGA
AGGCAAAATGCCGCAAAAAAGGGAATAAGGGCGACACGGAAATGTTGAATACTCATACTCTTCCTTTTTC
AATTCAGAAGAACTCGTCAAGAAGGCGATAGAAGGCGATGCGCTGCGAATCGGGAGCGGCGATACCGTAA
AGCACGAGGAAGCGGTCAGCCCATTCGCCGCCAAGCTCTTCAGCAATATCACGGGTAGCCAACGCTATGT
CCTGATAGCGGTCCGCCACACCCAGCCGGCCACAGTCGATGAATCCAGAAAAGCGGCCATTTTCCACCAT
GATATTCGGCAAGCAGGCATCGCCATGGGTCACGACGAGATCCTCGCCGTCGGGCATGCGCGCCTTGAGC
CTGGCGAACAGTTCGGCTGGCGCGAGCCCCTGATGCTCTTCGTCCAGATCATCCTGATCGACAAGACCGG
CTTCCATCCGAGTACGTGCTCGCTCGATGCGATGTTTCGCTTGGTGGTCGAATGGGCAGGTAGCCGGATC
AAGCGTATGCAGCCGCCGCATTGCATCAGCCATGATGGATACTTTCTCGGCAGGAGCAAGGTGGGATGAC
AGGAGATCCTGCCCCGGCACTTCGCCCAATAGCAGCCAGTCCCTTCCCGCTTCAGTGACAACGTCGAGCA
CAGCTGCGCAAGGAACGCCCGTCGTGGCCAGCCACGATAGCCGCGCTGCCTCGTCCTGCAGTTCATTCAG
GGCACCGGACAGGTCGGTCTTGACAAAAAGAACCGGGCGCCCCTGCGCTGACAGCCGGAACACGGCGGCA
TCAGAGCAGCCGATTGTCTGTTGTGCCCAGTCATAGCCGAATAGCCTCTCCACCCAAGCGGCCGGAGAAC
CTGCGTGCAATCCATCTTGTTCAATCATGCGAAACGATCCTCATCCTGTCTCTTGATCAGATCTTGATCC
CCTGCGCCATCAGATCCTTGGCGGCAAGAAAGCCATCCAGTTTACTTTGCAGGGCTTCCCAACCTTACCA
GAGGGCGCCCCAGCTGGCAATTCCGGTTCGCTTGCTGTCCATAAAACCGCCCAGTCTAGCTATCGCCATG
TAAGCCCACTGCAAGCTACCTGCTTTCTCTTTGCGCTTGCGTTTTCCCTTGTCCAGATAGCCCAGTAGCT
GACATTCATCCGGGGTCAGCACCGTTTCTGCGGACTGGCTTTCTACGTGTTCCGCTTCCTTTAGCAGCCC
TTGCGCCCTGAATTTTGTTAAAATTCGCGTTAAATTTTTGTTAAATCAGCTCATTTTTTAACCAATAGGC
CGAAATCGGCAAAATCCCTTATAAATCAAAAGAGTACGTCTCTCAAGGATAAGTAAGTAATATTAAGGTA
CGGGAGGTATTGGACAGGCCGCAATAAAATATCTTTATTTTCATTACATCTGTGTGTTGGTTTTTTGTGT
GAATCGATAGTACTAACATACGCTCTCCATCAAAACAAAACGAAACAAAACAAACTAGCAAAATAGGCTG
TCCCCAGTGCAAGTGCAGGTGCCAGAACATTTCTCTGGCCTAACTGGCCGGTACCTGAGCTCGCTAGCCT
CGAGGATATCAAGATCTGGCCTCGGCGGCCAAGCTTACCCCCGAGCTGTGCTGCTCGCGGCCGCCACCGC
CGGGCCCCGGCCGTCCCTGGCTCCCCTCCTGCCTCGAGAAGGGCAGGGCTTCTCAGAGGCTTGGCGGGAA
AAAGAACGGAGGGAGGGATCGCGCTGAGTATAAAAGCCGGTTTTCGGGGCTTTATCTAACTCGCTGTAGT
AATTCCGGCAATCCGGTACTGTTGGTAAAGCCACCATGGAAGACGCCAAAAACATAAAGAAAGGCCCGGC
GCCATTCTATCCGCTGGAAGATGGAACCGCTGGAGAGCAACTGCATAAGGCTATGAAGAGATACGCCCTG
GTTCCTGGAACAATTGCTTTTACAGATGCACATATCGAGGTGGACATCACTTACGCTGAGTACTTCGAAA
TGTCCGTTCGGTTGGCAGAAGCTATGAAACGATATGGGCTGAATACAAATCACAGAATCGTCGTATGCAG
TGAAAACTCTCTTCAATTCTTTATGCCGGTGTTGGGCGCGTTATTTATCGGAGTTGCAGTTGCGCCCGCG
AACGACATTTATAATGAACGTGAATTGCTCAACAGTATGGGCATTTCGCAGCCTACCGTGGTGTTCGTTT
CCAAAAAGGGGTTGCAAAAAATTTTGAACGTGCAAAAAAAGCTCCCAATCATCCAAAAAATTATTATCAT
GGATTCTAAAACGGATTACCAGGGATTTCAGTCGATGTACACGTTCGTCACATCTCATCTACCTCCCGGT
TTTAATGAATACGATTTTGTGCCAGAGTCCTTCGATAGGGACAAGACAATTGCACTGATCATGAACTCCT
CTGGATCTACTGGTCTGCCTAAAGGTGTCGCTCTGCCTCATAGAACTGCCTGCGTGAGATTCTCGCATGC
CAGAGATCCTATTTTTGGCAATCAAATCATTCCGGATACTGCGATTTTAAGTGTTGTTCCATTCCATCAC
GGTTTTGGAATGTTTACTACACTCGGATATTTGATATGTGGATTTCGAGTCGTCTTAATGTATAGATTTG
AAGAAGAGCTGTTTCTGAGGAGCCTTCAGGATTACAAGATTCAAAGTGCGCTGCTGGTGCCAACCCTATT
CTCCTTCTTCGCCAAAAGCACTCTGATTGACAAATACGATTTATCTAATTTACACGAAATTGCTTCTGGT
GGCGCTCCCCTCTCTAAGGAAGTCGGGGAAGCGGTTGCCAAGAGGTTCCATCTGCCAGGTATCAGGCAAG
GATATGGGCTCACTGAGACTACATCAGCTATTCTGATTACACCCGAGGGGGATGATAAACCGGGCGCGGT
CGGTAAAGTTGTTCCATTTTTTGAAGCGAAGGTTGTGGATCTGGATACCGGGAAAACGCTGGGCGTTAAT
CAAAGAGGCGAACTGTGTGTGAGAGGTCCTATGATTATGTCCGGTTATGTAAACAATCCGGAAGCGACCA
ACGCCTTGATTGACAAGGATGGATGGCTACATTCTGGAGACATAGCTTACTGGGACGAAGACGAACACTT
CTTCATCGTTGACCGCCTGAAGTCTCTGATTAAGTACAAAGGCTATCAGGTGGCTCCCGCTGAATTGGAA
TCCATCTTGCTCCAACACCCCAACATCTTCGACGCAGGTGTCGCAGGTCTTCCCGACGATGACGCCGGTG
AACTTCCCGCCGCCGTTGTTGTTTTGGAGCACGGAAAGACGATGACGGAAAAAGAGATCGTGGATTACGT
CGCCAGTCAAGTAACAACCGCGAAAAAGTTGCGCGGAGGAGTTGTGTTTGTGGACGAAGTACCGAAAGGT
CTTACCGGAAAACTCGACGCAAGAAAAATCAGAGAGATCCTCATAAAGGCCAAGAAGGGCGGAAAGATCG
CCGTGTAATTCTAGAGTCGGGGCGGCCGGCCGCTTCGAGCAGACATGATACGATACATTGATGAGTTTGG
ACAAACCACAACTAGAATGCAGTGAAAAAAATGCTTTATTTGTGAAATTTGTGATGCTATTGCTTTATTT
GTAACCATTATAAGCTGCAATAAACAAGTTAACAACAACAATTGCATTCATTTTATGTTTCAGGTTCAGG
GGGAGGTGTGGGAGGTTTTTTAAAGCAAGTAAAACCTCTACAAATGTGGTAAAATCGATAAGGATCCGTC
GACCGATGCCCTTGAGAGCCTTCAACCCAGTCAGCTCCTTCCGGTGGGCGCGGGGCATGACTATCGTCGC
CGCACTTATGACTGTCTTCTTTATCATGCAACTCGTAGGACAGGTGCCGGCAGCGCTCTTCCGCTTCCTC
GCTCACTGACTCGCTGCGCTCGGTCGTTCGGCTGCGGCGAGCGGTATCAGCTCACTCAAAGGCGGTAATA
CGGTTATCCACAGAATCAGGGGATAACGCAGGAAAGAACATGTGAGCAAAAGGCCAGCAAAAGGCCAGGA
ACCGTAAAAAGGCCGCGTTGCTGGCGTTTTTCCATAGGCTCCGCCCCCCTGACGAGCATCACAAAAATCG
ACGCTCAAGTCAGAGGTGGCGAAACCCGACAGGACTATAAAGATACCAGGCGTTTCCCCCTGGAAGCTCC
CTCGTGCGCTCTCCTGTTCCGACCCTGCCGCTTACCGGATACCTGTCCGCCTTTCTCCCTTCGGGAAGCG
TGGCGCTTTCTCATAGCTCACGCTGTAGGTATCTCAGTTCGGTGTAGGTCGTTCGCTCCAAGCTGGGCTG
TGTGCACGAACCCCCCGTTCAGCCCGACCGCTGCGCCTTATCCGGTAACTATCGTCTTGAGTCCAACCCG
GTAAGACACGACTTATCGCCACTGGCAGCAGCCACTGGTAACAGGATTAGCAGAGCGAGGTATGTAGGCG
GTGCTACAGAGTTCTTGAAGTGGTGGCCTAACTACGGCTACACTAGAAGAACAGTATTTGGTATCTGCGC
TCTGCTGAAGCCAGTTACCTTCGGAAAAAGAGTTGGTAGCTCTTGATCCGGCAAACAAACCACCGCTGGT
AGCGGTGGTTTTTTTGTTTGCAAGCAGCAGATTACGCGCAGAAAAAAAGGATCTCAAGAAGATCCTTTGA
TCTTTTCTACGGGGTCTGACGCTCAGTGGAACGAAAACTCACGTTAAGGGATTTTGGTCATGAGATTATC
AAAAAGGATCTTCACCTAGATCCTTTTAAATTAAAAATGAAGTTTTAAATCAATCTAAAGTATATATGAG
TAAACTTGGTCTGACAGCGGCCGCAAATGCTAAACCACTGCAGTGGTTACCAGTGCTTGATCAGTGAGGC
ACCGATCTCAGCGATCTGCCTATTTCGTTCGTCCATAGTGGCCTGACTCCCCGTCGTGTAGATCACTACG
ATTCGTGAGGGCTTACCATCAGGCCCCAGCGCAGCAATGATGCCGCGAGAGCCGCGTTCACCGGCCCCCG
ATTTGTCAGCAATGAACCAGCCAGCAGGGAGGGCCGAGCGAAGAAGTGGTCCTGCTACTTTGTCCGCCTC
CATCCAGTCTATGAGCTGCTGTCGTGATGCTAGAGTAAGAAGTTCGCCAGTGAGTAGTTTCCGAAGAGTT
GTGGCCATTGCTACTGGCATCGTGGTATCACGCTCGTCGTTCGGTATGGCTTCGTTCAACTCTGGTTCCC
AGCGGTCAAGCCGGGTCACATGATCACCCATATTATGAAGAAATGCAGTCAGCTCCTTAGGGCCTCCGAT
CGTTGTCAGAAGTAAGTTGGCCGCGGTGTTGTCGCTCATGGTAATGGCAGCACTACACAATTCTCTTACC
GTCATGCCATCCGTAAGATGCTTTTCCGTGACCGGCGAGTACTCAACCAAGTCGTTTTGTGAGTAGTGTA
TACGGCGACCAAGCTGCTCTTGCCCGGCGTCTATACGGGACAACACCGCGCCACATAGCAGTACTTTGAA
AGTGCTCATCATCGGGAATCGTTCTTCGGGGCGGAAAGACTCAAGGATCTTGCCGCTATTGAGATCCAGT
TCGATATAGCCCACTCTTGCACCCAGTTGATCTTCAGCATCTTTTACTTTCACCAGCGTTTCGGGGTGTG
CAAAAACAGGCAAGCAAAATGCCGCAAAGAAGGGAATGAGTGCGACACGAAAATGTTGGATGCTC
